>Addgene plasmid #246001 | pBOB-HA-Gnaq | addgene full sequence | sequence record 488698 | Addgene NGS Result
GACGGATCGGGAGATCTCCCGATCCCCTATGGTGCACTCTCAGTACAATCTGCTCTGATGCCGCATAGTT
AAGCCAGTATCTGCTCCCTGCTTGTGTGTTGGAGGTCGCTGAGTAGTGCGCGAGCAAAATTTAAGCTACA
ACAAGGCAAGGCTTGACCGACAATTGCATGAAGAATCTGCTTAGGGTTAGGCGTTTTGCGCTGCTTCGCG
ATGTACGGGCCAGATATACGCGTTGACATTGATTATTGACTAGTTATTAATAGTAATCAATTACGGGGTC
ATTAGTTCATAGCCCATATATGGAGTTCCGCGTTACATAACTTACGGTAAATGGCCCGCCTGGCTGACCG
CCCAACGACCCCCGCCCATTGACGTCAATAATGACGTATGTTCCCATAGTAACGCCAATAGGGACTTTCC
ATTGACGTCAATGGGTGGAGTATTTACGGTAAACTGCCCACTTGGCAGTACATCAAGTGTATCATATGCC
AAGTACGCCCCCTATTGACGTCAATGACGGTAAATGGCCCGCCTGGCATTATGCCCAGTACATGACCTTA
TGGGACTTTCCTACTTGGCAGTACATCTACGTATTAGTCATCGCTATTACCATGGTGATGCGGTTTTGGC
AGTACATCAATGGGCGTGGATAGCGGTTTGACTCACGGGGATTTCCAAGTCTCCACCCCATTGACGTCAA
TGGGAGTTTGTTTTGGCACCAAAATCAACGGGACTTTCCAAAATGTCGTAACAACTCCGCCCCATTGACG
CAAATGGGCGGTAGGCGTGTACGGTGGGAGGTCTATATAAGCAGCGCGTTTTGCCTGTACTGGGTCTCTC
TGGTTAGACCAGATCTGAGCCTGGGAGCTCTCTGGCTAACTAGGGAACCCACTGCTTAAGCCTCAATAAA
GCTTGCCTTGAGTGCTTCAAGTAGTGTGTGCCCGTCTGTTGTGTGACTCTGGTAACTAGAGATCCCTCAG
ACCCTTTTAGTCAGTGTGGAAAATCTCTAGCAGTGGCGCCCGAACAGGGACTTGAAAGCGAAAGGGAAAC
CAGAGGAGCTCTCTCGACGCAGGACTCGGCTTGCTGAAGCGCGCACGGCAAGAGGCGAGGGGCGGCGACT
GGTGAGTACGCCAAAAATTTTGACTAGCGGAGGCTAGAAGGAGAGAGATGGGTGCGAGAGCGTCAGTATT
AAGCGGGGGAGAATTAGATCGCGATGGGAAAAAATTCGGTTAAGGCCAGGGGGAAAGAAAAAATATAAAT
TAAAACATATAGTATGGGCAAGCAGGGAGCTAGAACGATTCGCAGTTAATCCTGGCCTGTTAGAAACATC
AGAAGGCTGTAGACAAATACTGGGACAGCTACAACCATCCCTTCAGACAGGATCAGAAGAACTTAGATCA
TTATATAATACAGTAGCAACCCTCTATTGTGTGCATCAAAGGATAGAGATAAAAGACACCAAGGAAGCTT
TAGACAAGATAGAGGAAGAGCAAAACAAAAGTAAGACCACCGCACAGCAAGCGGCCGCTGATCTTCAGAC
CTGGAGGAGGAGATATGAGGGACAATTGGAGAAGTGAATTATATAAATATAAAGTAGTAAAAATTGAACC
ATTAGGAGTAGCACCCACCAAGGCAAAGAGAAGAGTGGTGCAGAGAGAAAAAAGAGCAGTGGGAATAGGA
GCTTTGTTCCTTGGGTTCTTGGGAGCAGCAGGAAGCACTATGGGCGCAGCGTCAATGACGCTGACGGTAC
AGGCCAGACAATTATTGTCTGGTATAGTGCAGCAGCAGAACAATTTGCTGAGGGCTATTGAGGCGCAACA
GCATCTGTTGCAACTCACAGTCTGGGGCATCAAGCAGCTCCAGGCAAGAATCCTGGCTGTGGAAAGATAC
CTAAAGGATCAACAGCTCCTGGGGATTTGGGGTTGCTCTGGAAAACTCATTTGCACCACTGCTGTGCCTT
GGAATGCTAGTTGGAGTAATAAATCTCTGGAACAGATTTGGAATCACACGACCTGGATGGAGTGGGACAG
AGAAATTAACAATTACACAAGCTTAATACACTCCTTAATTGAAGAATCGCAAAACCAGCAAGAAAAGAAT
GAACAAGAATTATTGGAATTAGATAAATGGGCAAGTTTGTGGAATTGGTTTAACATAACAAATTGGCTGT
GGTATATAAAATTATTCATAATGATAGTAGGAGGCTTGGTAGGTTTAAGAATAGTTTTTGCTGTACTTTC
TATAGTGAATAGAGTTAGGCAGGGATATTCACCATTATCGTTTCAGACCCACCTCCCAACCCCGAGGGGA
CCCGACAGGCCCGAAGGAATAGAAGAAGAAGGTGGAGAGAGAGACAGAGACAGATCCATTCGATTAGTGA
ACGGATCAACTTTTAAAAGAAAAGGGGGGATTGGGGGGTACAGTGCAGGGGAAAGAATAGTAGACATAAT
AGCAACAGACATACAAACTAAAGAATTACAAAAACAAATTACAAAATTCAAAATTTTATCGATAAGCTTG
GGAGTTCCGCGTTACATAACTTACGGTAAATGGCCCGCCTGGCTGACCGCCCAACGACCCCCGCCCATTG
ACGTCAATAATGACGTATGTTCCCATAGTAACGCCAATAGGGACTTTCCATTGACGTCAATGGGTGGAGT
ATTTACGGTAAACTGCCCACTTGGCAGTACATCAAGTGTATCATATGCCAAGTACGCCCCCTATTGACGT
CAATGACGGTAAATGGCCCGCCTGGCATTATGCCCAGTACATGACCTTATGGGACTTTCCTACTTGGCAG
TACATCTACGTATTAGTCATCGCTATTACCATGGTGATGCGGTTTTGGCAGTACATCAATGGGCGTGGAT
AGCGGTTTGACTCACGGGGATTTCCAAGTCTCCACCCCATTGACGTCAATGGGAGTTTGTTTTGGCACCA
AAATCAACGGGACTTTCCAAAATGTCGTAACAACTCCGCCCCATTGACGCAAATGGGCGGTAGGCGTGTA
CGGTGGGAGGTCTATATAAGCAGAGCTCGTTTAGTGAACCGTCAGATCGCCTGGAGACGCCATCCACGCT
GTTTTGACCTCCATAGAAGACACCGACTGAGCTCCTTAAGGTTAACTCTAGAGCCACCATGTACCCATAC
GATGTTCCAGATTACGCTTCTAGAGAATTCGGATCCATGACTCTGGAGTCCATCATGGCGTGCTGCCTGA
GCGAGGAGGCCAAGGAAGCCCGGAGGATCAACGACGAGATCGAGCGGCAGCTGCGCAGGGACAAGCGCGA
CGCCCGCCGGGAGCTCAAGCTGCTGCTGCTGGGGACAGGGGAGAGTGGCAAGAGCACCTTCATCAAGCAG
ATGAGGATCATCCACGGGTCGGGCTACTCTGACGAAGACAAGCGCGGCTTCACCAAGCTGGTGTATCAGA
ACATCTTCACGGCCATGCAGGCCATGATCAGAGCGATGGACACGCTCAAGATCCCATACAAGTATGAACA
CAATAAGGCTCATGCACAATTGGTTCGAGAGGTTGATGTGGAGAAGGTGTCTGCTTTTGAGAATCCATAT
GTAGATGCAATAAAGAGCTTGTGGAATGATCCTGGAATCCAGGAGTGCTACGACAGACGACGGGAATATC
AGTTATCTGACTCTACCAAATACTATCTGAATGACTTGGACCGTGTAGCCGACCCTTCCTATCTGCCTAC
ACAACAAGACGTGCTTAGAGTTCGAGTCCCCACTACAGGGATCATCGAATACCCCTTTGACTTACAAAGT
GTCATTTTCAGAATGGTCGATGTAGGGGGCCAAAGGTCAGAGAGAAGAAAATGGATACACTGCTTTGAAA
ATGTCACCTCCATCATGTTTCTAGTAGCGCTTAGCGAATATGATCAAGTTCTTGTGGAGTCAGACAATGA
GAACCGCATGGAGGAGAGCAAAGCACTCTTTAGAACAATTATCACCTACCCCTGGTTCCAGAACTCCTCT
GTGATTCTGTTCTTAAACAAGAAAGATCTTCTAGAGGAGAAAATCATGTATTCCCACCTAGTCGACTACT
TCCCAGAATATGATGGACCCCAGAGAGATGCCCAGGCAGCTCGAGAATTCATCCTGAAAATGTTCGTGGA
CCTGAACCCCGACAGTGACAAAATCATCTACTCCCACTTCACGTGCGCCACAGATACCGAGAACATCCGC
TTCGTCTTTGCAGCCGTCAAGGACACCATCCTGCAGCTGAACCTGAAGGAGTACAATCTGGTCTAACTCG
AGCCATGGAAGCTTGATATCTAACTGACTGAACCGGTGGTACCGAGGAATTAATTCGCTGTCTGCGAGGG
CCAGCTGTTGGGGTGAGTACTCCCTCTCAAAAGCGGGCATGACTTCTGCGCTAAGATTGTCAGTTTCCAA
AAACGAGGAGGATTTGATATTCACCTGGCCCGCGGTGATGCCTTTGAGGGTGGCCGCGTCCATCTGGTCA
GAAAAGACAATCTTTTTGTTGTCAAGCTTGAGGTGTGGCAGGCTTGAGATCTGGCCATACACTTGAGTGA
CAATGACATCCACTTTGCCTTTCTCTCCACAGGTGTCCACTCCCAGGTCCAACTGCAGGTCGAGCATGCA
TCTAGGGCGGCCAATTCCGCCGATCCTGGAAAAACATGGAGCAATCACAAGTAGCAATACAGCAGCTACC
AATGCTGATTGTGCCTGGCTAGAAGCACAAGAGGAGGAGGAGGTGGGTTTTCCAGTCACACCTCAGACAA
TCAACCTCTGGATTACAAAATTTGTGAAAGATTGACTGGTATTCTTAACTATGTTGCTCCTTTTACGCTA
TGTGGATACGCTGCTTTAATGCCTTTGTATCATGCTATTGCTTCCCGTATGGCTTTCATTTTCTCCTCCT
TGTATAAATCCTGGTTGCTGTCTCTTTATGAGGAGTTGTGGCCCGTTGTCAGGCAACGTGGCGTGGTGTG
CACTGTGTTTGCTGACGCAACCCCCACTGGTTGGGGCATTGCCACCACCTGTCAGCTCCTTTCCGGGACT
TTCGCTTTCCCCCTCCCTATTGCCACGGCGGAACTCATCGCCGCCTGCCTTGCCCGCTGCTGGACAGGGG
CTCGGCTGTTGGGCACTGACAATTCCGTGGTGTTGTCGGGGAAGCTGACGTCCTTTCCATGGCTGCTCGC
CTGTGTTGCCACCTGGATTCTGCGCGGGACGTCCTTCTGCTACGTCCCTTCGGCCCTCAATCCAGCGGAC
CTTCCTTCCCGCGGCCTGCTGCCGGCTCTGCGGCCTCTTCCGCGTCTTCGCCTTCGCCCTCAGACGAGTC
GGATCTCCCTTTGGGCCGCCTCCCCGCCTGGAATTCGAGCTCGGTACCTTTAAGACCAATGACTTACAAG
GCAGCTGTAGATCTTAGCCACTTTTTAAAAGAAAAGGGGGGACTGGAAGGGCTAATTCACTCCCAACGAA
GACAAGATATCCTTGATCTGTGGATCTACCACACACAAGGCTACTTCCCTGATTGGCAGAACTACACACC
AGGGCCAGGGATCAGATATCCACTGACCTTTGGATGGTGCTACAAGCTAGTACCAGTTGAGCAAGAGAAG
GTAGAAGAAGCCAATGAAGGAGAGAACACCCGCTTGTTACACCCTGTGAGCCTGCATGGGATGGATGACC
CGGAGAGAGAAGTATTAGAGTGGAGGTTTGACAGCCGCCTAGCATTTCATCACATGGCCCGAGAGCTGCA
TCCGGACTGTACTGGGTCTCTCTGGTTAGACCAGATCTGAGCCTGGGAGCTCTCTGGCTAACTAGGGAAC
CCACTGCTTAAGCCTCAATAAAGCTTGCCTTGAGTGCTTCAAGTAGTGTGTGCCCGTCTGTTGTGTGACT
CTGGTAACTAGAGATCCCTCAGACCCTTTTAGTCAGTGTGGAAAATCTCTAGCAGGGCCGCTTTAAACCC
GCTGATCAGCCTCGACTGTGCCTTCTAGTTGCCAGCCATCTGTTGTTTGCCCCTCCCCCGTGCCTTCCTT
GACCCTGGAAGGTGCCACTCCCACTGTCCTTTCCTAATAAAATGAGGAAATTGCATCGCATTGTCTGAGT
AGGTGTCATTCTATTCTGGGGGGTGGGGTGGGGCAGGACAGCAAGGGGGAGGATTGGGAAGACAATAGCA
GGCATGCTGGGGATGCGGTGGGCTCTATGGCTTCTGAGGCGGAAAGAACCAGCTGGGGCTCTAGGGGGTA
TCCCC
[124 nt withheld, positions 6236-6359]
C
[91 nt withheld, positions 6361-6451]
A
[49 nt withheld, positions 6453-6501]
CCTTTGACGTTGGAGTCCACGTTCTTT
[37 nt withheld, positions 6529-6565]
ACCCTATCTCGGTCTATTCTTTTGATTTATAAGGGATTTTGCCGATTTCGGCCTATTGGTTAAAAAATGA
GCTGATTTAACAAAAATTTAACGCGAATTAATTCTGTGGAATGTGTGTCAGTTAGGGTGTGGAAAGTCCC
CAGGCTCCCCAGCAGGCAGAAGTATGCAAAGCATGCATCTCAATTAGTCAGCAACCAGGTGTGGAAAGTC
CCCAGGCTCCCCAGCAGGCAGAAGTATGCAAAGCATGCATCTCAATTAGTCAGCAACCATAGTCCCGCCC
CTAACTCCGCCCATCCCGCCCCTAACTCCGCCCAGTTCCGCCCATTCTCCGCCCCATGGCTGACTAATTT
TTTTTATTTATGCAGAGGCCGAGGCCGCCTCTGCCTCTGAGCTATTCCAGAAGTAGTGAGGAGGCTTTTT
TGGAGGCCTAGGCTTTTGCAAAAAGCTCCCGGGAGCTTGTATATCCATTTTCGGATCTGATCAGCACGTG
TTGACAATTAATCATCGGCATAGTATATCGGCATAGTATAATACGACAAGGTGAGGAACTAAACCATGGC
CAAGTTGACCAGTGCCGTTCCGGTGCTCACCGCGCGCGACGTCGCCGGAGCGGTCGAGTTCTGGACCGAC
CGGCTCGGGTTCTCCCGGGACTTCGTGGAGGACGACTTCGCCGGTGTGGTCCGGGACGACGTGACCCTGT
TCATCAGCGCGGTCCAGGACCAGGTGGTGCCGGACAACACCCTGGCCTGGGTGTGGGTGCGCGGCCTGGA
CGAGCTGTACGCCGAGTGGTCGGAGGTCGTGTCCACGAACTTCCGGGACGCCTCCGGGCCGGCCATGACC
GAGATCGGCGAGCAGCCGTGGGGGCGGGAGTTCGCCCTGCGCGACCCGGCCGGCAACTGCGTGCACTTCG
TGGCCGAGGAGCAGGACTGACACGTGCTACGAGATTTCGATTCCACCGCCGCCTTCTATGAAAGGTTGGG
CTTCGGAATCGTTTTCCGGGACGCCGGCTGGATGATCCTCCAGCGCGGGGATCTCATGCTGGAGTTCTTC
GCCCACCCCAACTTGTTTATTGCAGCTTATAATGGTTACAAATAAAGCAATAGCATCACAAATTTCACAA
ATAAAGCATTTTTTTCACTGCATTCTAGTTGTGGTTTGTCCAAACTCATCAATGTATCTTATCATGTCTG
TATACCGTCGACCTCTAGCTAGAGCTTGGCGTAATCATGGTCATAGCTGTTTCCTGTGTGAAATTGTTAT
CCGCTCACAATTCCACACAACATACGAGCCGGAAGCATAAAGTGTAAAGCCTGGGGTGCCTAATGAGTGA
GCTAACTCACATTAATTGCGTTGCGCTCACTGCCCGCTTTCCAGTCGGGAAACCTGTCGTGCCAGCTGCA
TTAATGAATCGGCCAACGCGCGGGGAGAGGCGGTTTGCGTATTGGGCGCTCTTCCGCTTCCTCGCTCACT
GACTCGCTGCGCTCGGTCGTTCGGCTGCGGCGAGCGGTATCAGCTCACTCAAAGGCGGTAATACGGTTAT
CCACAGAATCAGGGGATAACGCAGGAAAGAACATGTGAGCAAAAGGCCAGCAAAAGGCCAGGAACCGTAA
AAAGGCCGCGTTGCTGGCTTTTTTCCATAGGCTCCGCCCCCCTGACGAGCATCACAAAAATCGACGCTCA
AGTCAGAGGTGGCGAAACCCGACAGGACTATAAAGATACCAGGCGTTTCCCCCTGGAAGCTCCCTCGTGC
GCTCTCCTGTTCCGACCCTGCCGCTTACCGGATACCTGTCCGCCTTTCTCCCTTCGGGAAGCGTGGCGCT
TTCTCATAGCTCACGCTGTAGGTATCTCAGTTCGGTGTAGGTCGTTCGCTCCAAGCTGGGCTGTGTGCAC
GAACCCCCCGTTCAGCCCGACCGCTGCGCCTTATCCGGTAACTATCGTCTTGAGTCCAACCCGGTAAGAC
ACGACTTATCGCCACTGGCAGCAGCCACTGGTAACAGGATTAGCAGAGCGAGGTATGTAGGCGGTGCTAC
AGAGTTCTTGAAGTGGTGGCCTAACTACGGCTACACTAGAAGAACAGTATTTGGTATCTGCGCTCTGCTG
AAGCCAGTTACCTTCGGAAAAAGAGTTGGTAGCTCTTGATCCGGCAAACAAACCACCGCTGGTAGCGGTG
GTTTTTTTGTTTGCAAGCAGCAGATTACGCGCAGAAAAAAAGGATCTCAAGAAGATCCTTTGATCTTTTC
TACGGGGTCTGACGCTCAGTGGAACGAAAACTCACGTTAAGGGATTTTGGTCATGAGATTATCAAAAAGG
ATCTTCACCTAGATCCTTTTAAATTAAAAATGAAGTTTTAAATCAATCTAAAGTATATATGAGTAAACTT
GGTCTGACAGTTACCAATGCTTAATCAGTGAGGCACCTATCTCAGCGATCTGTCTATTTCGTTCATCCAT
AGTTGCCTGACTCCCCGTCGTGTAGATAACTACGATACGGGAGGGCTTACCATCTGGCCCCAGTGCTGCA
ATGATACCGCGAGACCCACGCTCACCGGCTCCAGATTTATCAGCAATAAACCAGCCAGCCGGAAGGGCCG
AGCGCAGAAGTGGTCCTGCAACTTTATCCGCCTCCATCCAGTCTATTAATTGTTGCCGGGAAGCTAGAGT
AAGTAGTTCGCCAGTTAATAGTTTGCGCAACGTTGTTGCCATTGCTACAGGCATCGTGGTGTCACGCTCG
TCGTTTGGTATGGCTTCATTCAGCTCCGGTTCCCAACGATCAAGGCGAGTTACATGATCCCCCATGTTGT
GCAAAAAAGCGGTTAGCTCCTTCGGTCCTCCGATCGTTGTCAGAAGTAAGTTGGCCGCAGTGTTATCACT
CATGGTTATGGCAGCACTGCATAATTCTCTTACTGTCATGCCATCCGTAAGATGCTTTTCTGTGACTGGT
GAGTACTCAACCAAGTCATTCTGAGAATAGTGTATGCGGCGACCGAGTTGCTCTTGCCCGGCGTCAATAC
GGGATAATACCGCGCCACATAGCAGAACTTTAAAAGTGCTCATCATTGGAAAACGTTCTTCGGGGCGAAA
ACTCTCAAGGATCTTACCGCTGTTGAGATCCAGTTCGATGTAACCCACTCGTGCACCCAACTGATCTTCA
GCATCTTTTACTTTCACCAGCGTTTCTGGGTGAGCAAAAACAGGAAGGCAAAATGCCGCAAAAAAGGGAA
TAAGGGCGACACGGAAATGTTGAATACTCATACTCTTCCTTTTTCAATATTATTGAAGCATTTATCAGGG
TTATTGTCTCATGAGCGGATACATATTTGAATGTATTTAGAAAAATAAACAAATAGGGGTTCCGCGCACA
TTTCCCCGAAAAGTGCCACCTGACGTC
Features (pLannotate 1.2.2; 34 found; start..end, strand, type, name):
     28..80      -  misc_feature   bom (fragment): basis of mobility region from pBR322
    235..614     +  enhancer       CMV enhancer: human cytomegalovirus immediate early enhancer
    615..814     +  promoter       CMV promoter: human cytomegalovirus (CMV) immediate early promoter
    832..1012    +  LTR            5' LTR (truncated): truncated 5' long terminal repeat (LTR) from HIV-1
   1059..1184    +  misc_feature   HIV-1 Ψ: packaging signal of human immunodeficiency virus type 1
   1168..1531    +  CDS            HIV-1 gag (fragment): gag protein from human immunodeficiency virus 1; gag
   1677..1910    +  misc_feature   RRE: The Rev response element (RRE) of HIV-1 allows for Rev-dependent mRNA export from the nucleus to the cytoplasm.
   2287..2387    +  CDS            Rev (fragment): human immunodeficiency virus 1 (HIV-1) Rev protein; rev; enhances nuclear export of unspliced and incompletely spliced viral mRNAs
   2391..2507    +  misc_feature   cPPT/CTS: central polypurine tract and central termination sequence of HIV-1
   2530..2833    +  enhancer       CMV enhancer: human cytomegalovirus immediate early enhancer
   2834..3037    +  promoter       CMV promoter: human cytomegalovirus (CMV) immediate early promoter
   3142..3169    +  CDS            3xHA (fragment): three tandem HA epitope tags
   3187..4263    +  CDS            Gnaq: GNAQ_MOUSE - Experimental evidence at protein level: Swiss-Prot protein existence level 1. Guanine nucleotide-binding proteins (G proteins) are involved as modulators or transducers in various transmembrane signaling systems. Regulates B-cell selection and survival and is required to prevent B-cell-dependent autoimmunity. Regulates chemotaxis of BM- derived neutrophils and dendritic cells (in vitro). Transduces FFAR4 signaling in response to long-chain fatty acids (LCFAs). From Mus musculus (Mouse).
   4353..4582    +  intron         chimeric intron: chimera between introns from adenovirus and immunoglobulin heavy chain genes
   4646..4756    +  CDS            nef (fragment): NEF_HV1Z2 - Experimental evidence at protein level: Swiss-Prot protein existence level 1. Extracellular Nef protein targets CD4(+) T-lymphocytes for apoptosis by interacting with CXCR4 surface receptors. From Human immunodeficiency virus type 1 group M subtype D (isolate Z2/CDC-Z34) (HIV-1).
   4759..5347    +  misc_feature   WPRE: woodchuck hepatitis virus posttranscriptional regulatory element
   5364..5432    +  CDS            nef (fragment): NEF_HV1Z2 - Experimental evidence at protein level: Swiss-Prot protein existence level 1. Extracellular Nef protein targets CD4(+) T-lymphocytes for apoptosis by interacting with CXCR4 surface receptors. From Human immunodeficiency virus type 1 group M subtype D (isolate Z2/CDC-Z34) (HIV-1).
   5434..5746    +  LTR            5' LTR (fragment): 5' long terminal repeat (LTR) from HIV-1
   5754..5934    +  LTR            5' LTR (truncated): truncated 5' long terminal repeat (LTR) from HIV-1
   5966..6190    +  polyA_signal   bGH poly(A) signal: bovine growth hormone polyadenylation signal
   6194..6215    +  promoter       SV40 promoter (fragment): SV40 enhancer and early promoter
   6236..6664    +  rep_origin     f1 ori (sequence partly withheld): f1 bacteriophage origin of replication; arrow indicates direction of (+) strand synthesis
   6678..7007    +  promoter       SV40 promoter: SV40 enhancer and early promoter
   7055..7102    +  promoter       EM7 promoter: synthetic bacterial promoter&nbsp
   7121..7495    +  CDS            BleoR: antibiotic-binding protein; Sh ble from Streptoalloteichus hindustanus; confers resistance to bleomycin, phleomycin, and Zeocin™
   7505..7630    +  CDS            ble (fragment): BLE_KLEPN - Experimental evidence at protein level: Swiss-Prot protein existence level 1. Binding protein with a strong affinity to the bleomycin family of antibiotics. Binds to CL990; an antimitotic-antibiotic compound. From Klebsiella pneumoniae.
   7625..7746    +  polyA_signal   SV40 poly(A) signal: SV40 polyadenylation signal
   7819..7835    -  protein_bind   lac operator: The lac repressor binds to the lac operator to inhibit transcription in E. coli. This inhibition can be relieved by adding lactose or isopropyl-β-D-thiogalactopyranoside (IPTG). lac repressor encoded by lacI
   7843..7873    -  promoter       lac promoter: promoter for the E. coli lac operon
   7888..7909    -  protein_bind   CAP binding site: CAP binding activates transcription in the presence of cAMP. E. coli catabolite activator protein
   7922..8014    -  CDS            lacI (fragment): lac repressor; lacI; The lac repressor binds to the lac operator to inhibit transcription in E. coli. This inhibition can be relieved by adding lactose or isopropyl-β-D-thiogalactopyranoside (IPTG).
   8197..8785    -  rep_origin     ori: high-copy-number ColE1/pMB1/pBR322/pUC origin of replication
   8956..9816    -  CDS            AmpR: β-lactamase; bla; confers resistance to ampicillin, carbenicillin, and related antibiotics
   9817..9921    -  promoter       AmpR promoter: bla
