[The description below was written by a language model from this plasmid's Addgene catalogue record and pLannotate feature annotations shown in this document.]
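Description:
pBOB-HA-Gnaq is a lentiviral mammalian expression plasmid built on the pBOB backbone, about 10 kb in the sequenced record, that carries mouse Gnaq (the Gαq heterotrimeric G protein alpha subunit) with an N-terminal HA epitope tag. It is propagated in E. coli as a high-copy plasmid through a ColE1/pUC-type origin with ampicillin selection (AmpR under its own bla promoter). An f1 origin is also present. Outside the viral region, the backbone contains an SV40 promoter/EM7 promoter–driven BleoR cassette with an SV40 poly(A) signal, which could in principle confer Zeocin resistance in transfected cells or bacteria. Because it lies outside the LTRs, it would not be carried into the packaged viral genome.

The transfer cassette is arranged so that a CMV enhancer/promoter replaces the U3 of a truncated HIV-1 5' LTR to drive genomic RNA production in packaging cells. This is followed by the Ψ packaging signal with a partial gag sequence, the RRE for Rev-dependent nuclear export, and the cPPT/CTS element. An internal CMV enhancer/promoter then drives the payload: a short HA tag (annotated as a fragment of 3xHA, consistent with a single copy) fused upstream of the roughly 1.08 kb Gnaq coding sequence, cloned between BamHI and XhoI sites. Downstream lie an annotated chimeric intron, a WPRE to enhance transcript stability and expression, the 3' LTR region and a bGH polyadenylation signal. The construct is intended for expressing HA-tagged Gαq in mammalian cells. This can be done transiently by direct transfection or stably after lentiviral packaging and infection, and the HA tag allows detection or immunoprecipitation of the protein.
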