Addgene plasmid #246001: pBOB-HA-Gnaq
Purpose: Express HA N-terminal tagged mouse Galphaq transiently via transfection or stably via lentivirus-mediated infection in mammalian cells.
Depositing lab: Zhao Zhang. Depositing organization: University of Texas Southwestern Medical Center. Publication: GPR45 modulates Galpha(s) at primary cilia of the paraventricular hypothalamus to control food intake. Xun Y, Jiang Y, Xu B, Tang M, Ludwig S, Nakamura K, Mukhopadhyay S, Liu C, Beutler B, Zhang Z. Science. 2025 Jun 5;388(6751):eadp3989. doi: 10.1126/science.adp3989. Epub 2025 Jun 5. PubMed 40472089.
Backbone
  Vector backbone: pBOB
  Vector type: Mammalian Expression, Lentiviral
Growth in bacteria
  Bacterial resistance: Ampicillin, 100 μg/mL
  Growth temperature: 37°C
  Growth strain: NEB Stable
  Copy number: High Copy
Gene/Insert
  Gene/Insert name: Gnaq
  Species: M. musculus (mouse)
  Insert size (bp): 1080
  GenBank ID: NM_008139
  Entrez Gene: Gnaq (a.k.a. 1110005L02Rik, 6230401I02Rik, Dsk1, Dsk10, Galphaq, Gq, GqI)
  Tag / fusion protein: HA (N terminal on insert)
  Cloning method: Restriction Enzyme; 5′ cloning site BamHI (not destroyed); 3′ cloning site XhoI (not destroyed)
  Sequencing primers: 5′ AGCTCGTTTAGTGAACCGTCAGATCG; 3′ TACTCACCCCAACAGCTGGC
Terms and licenses: Academic/Nonprofit Terms; Industry Terms: Not Available to Industry
How to cite: pBOB-HA-Gnaq was a gift from Zhao Zhang (Addgene plasmid # 246001 ; http://n2t.net/addgene:246001 ; RRID:Addgene_246001)
